>Addgene plasmid #216070 | AA406 | addgene full sequence | sequence record 431465 | Addgene NGS Result
TCGCGCGTTTCGGTGATGACGGTGAAAACCTCTGACACATGCAGCTCCCGGAGACGGTCACAGCTTGTCT
GTAAGCGGATGCCGGGAGCAGACAAGCCCGTCAGGGCGCGTCAGCGGGTGTTGGCGGGTGTCGGGGCTGG
CTTAACTATGCGGCATCAGAGCAGATTGTACTGAGAGTGCACCATATGCGGTGTGAAATACCGCACAGAT
GCGTAAGGAGAAAATACCGCATCAGGCGCCATTCGCCATTCAGGCTGCGCAACTGTTGGGAAGGGCGATC
GGTGCGGGCCTCTTCGCTATTACGCCAGCTGGCGAAAGGGGGATGTGCTGCAAGGCGATTAAGTTGGGTA
ACGCCAGGGTTTTCCCAGTCACGACGTTGTAAAACGACGGCCAGAGAATTCGAGCTCGGTACCTCGCGAA
TACATCTAGATGAAGACGGAAGCGCAACAAACTTCTCTCTGCTGAAACAAGCCGGAGATGTCGAAGAGAA
TCCTGGACCGGTGAGCAAGGGCGAGGAGCTGTTCACCGGGGTGGTGCCCATCCTGGTCGAGCTGGACGGC
GACGTAAACGGCCACAAGTTCAGCGTGTCCGGCGAGGGCGAGGGCGATGCCACCTACGGCAAGCTGACCC
TGAAGTTCATCTGCACCACCGGCAAGCTGCCCGTGCCCTGGCCCACCCTCGTGACCACCTTCAGCTACGG
CGTGCAGTGCTTCAGCCGCTACCCCGACCACATGAAGCAGCACGACTTCTTCAAGTCCGCCATGCCCGAA
GGCTACGTCCAGGAGCGCACCATCAGCTTCAAGGACGACGGCAACTACAAGACCCGCGCCGAGGTGAAGT
TCGAGGGCGACACCCTGGTGAACCGCATCGAGCTGAAGGGCATCGACTTCAAGGAGGACGGCAACATCCT
GGGGCACAAGCTGGAGTACAACTACAACAGCCACAACGTCTATATCACGGCCGACAAGCAGAAGAACGGC
ATCAAGGCGAACTTCAAGATCCGCCACAACATCGAGGACGGCAGCGTGCAGCTCGCCGACCACTACCAGC
AGAACACCCCCATCGGCGACGGCCCCGTGCTGCTGCCCGACAACCACTACCTGTTCATCCAGTCCGCCCT
GAGCAAAGACCCCAACGAGAAGCGCGATCACATGGTCCTGCTGGAGTTCGTGACCGCCGCCGGGATCACT
CACGGCATGGACGAGCTGTACAAGGGATCCGAGGGCAGGGGAAGCCTTCTAACATGCGGGGACGTGGAGG
AAAATCCCGGCCCCGCCAAGCCTTTGTCTCAAGAAGAATCCACCCTCATTGAAAGAGCAACGGCTACAAT
CAACAGCATCCCCATCTCTGAGGACTACAGCGTCGCCAGCGCAGCTCTCTCTAGCGACGGCCGCATCTTC
ACTGGTGTCAATGTATATCATTTTACTGGGGGACCTTGTGCAGAACTCGTGGTGCTGGGCACTGCTGCTG
CTGCGGCAGCTGGCAACCTGACTTGTATCGTCGCGATCGGAAATGAGAACAGGGGCATCTTGAGCCCCTG
CGGACGGTGCCGACAGGTGCTTCTCGATCTGCATCCTGGGATCAAAGCCATAGTGAAGGACAGTGATGGA
CAGCCGACGGCAGTTGGGATTCGTGAATTGCTGCCCTCTGGTTATGTGTGGGAGGGCTGATAAATTCCAG
TCTTCGGAACCAAATCGGATCCCGGGCCCGTCGACTGCAGAGGCCTGCATGCAAGCTTGGTGTAATCATG
GTCATAGCTGTTTCCTGTGTGAAATTGTTATCCGCTCACAATTCCACACAACATACGAGCCGGAAGCATA
AAGTGTAAAGCCTGGGGTGCCTAATGAGTGAGCTAACTCACATTAATTGCGTTGCGCTCACTGCCCGCTT
TCCAGTCGGGAAACCTGTCGTGCCAGCTGCATTAATGAATCGGCCAACGCGCGGGGAGAGGCGGTTTGCG
TATTGGGCGCTCTTCCGCTTCCTCGCTCACTGACTCGCTGCGCTCGGTCGTTCGGCTGCGGCGAGCGGTA
TCAGCTCACTCAAAGGCGGTAATACGGTTATCCACAGAATCAGGGGATAACGCAGGAAAGAACATGTGAG
CAAAAGGCCAGCAAAAGGCCAGGAACCGTAAAAAGGCCGCGTTGCTGGCGTTTTTCCATAGGCTCCGCCC
CCCTGACGAGCATCACAAAAATCGACGCTCAAGTCAGAGGTGGCGAAACCCGACAGGACTATAAAGATAC
CAGGCGTTTCCCCCTGGAAGCTCCCTCGTGCGCTCTCCTGTTCCGACCCTGCCGCTTACCGGATACCTGT
CCGCCTTTCTCCCTTCGGGAAGCGTGGCGCTTTCTCATAGCTCACGCTGTAGGTATCTCAGTTCGGTGTA
GGTCGTTCGCTCCAAGCTGGGCTGTGTGCACGAACCCCCCGTTCAGCCCGACCGCTGCGCCTTATCCGGT
AACTATCGTCTTGAGTCCAACCCGGTAAGACACGACTTATCGCCACTGGCAGCAGCCACTGGTAACAGGA
TTAGCAGAGCGAGGTATGTAGGCGGTGCTACAGAGTTCTTGAAGTGGTGGCCTAACTACGGCTACACTAG
AAGAACAGTATTTGGTATCTGCGCTCTGCTGAAGCCAGTTACCTTCGGAAAAAGAGTTGGTAGCTCTTGA
TCCGGCAAACAAACCACCGCTGGTAGCGGTGGTTTTTTTGTTTGCAAGCAGCAGATTACGCGCAGAAAAA
AAGGATCTCAAGAAGATCCTTTGATCTTTTCTACGGGGTCTGACGCTCAGTGGAACGAAAACTCACGTTA
AGGGATTTTGGTCATGAGATTATCAAAAAGGATCTTCACCTAGATCCTTTTAAATTAAAAATGAAGTTTT
AAATCAAGCCCAATCTGAATAATGTTACAACCAATTAACCAATTCTGATTAGAAAAACTCATCGAGCATC
AAATGAAACTGCAATTTATTCATATCAGGATTATCAATACCATATTTTTGAAAAAGCCGTTTCTGTAATG
AAGGAGAAAACTCACCGAGGCAGTTCCATAGGATGGCAAGATCCTGGTATCGGTCTGCGATTCCGACTCG
TCCAACATCAATACAACCTATTAATTTCCCCTCGTCAAAAATAAGGTTATCAAGTGAGAAATCACCATGA
GTGACGACTGAATCCGGTGAGAATGGCAAAAGTTTATGCATTTCTTTCCAGACTTGTTCAACAGGCCAGC
CATTACGCTCGTCATCAAAATCACTCGCATCAACCAAACCGTTATTCATTCGTGATTGCGCCTGAGCGAG
ACGAAATACGCGATCGCTGTTAAAAGGACAATTACAAACAGGAATCGAATGCAACCGGCGCAGGAACACT
GCCAGCGCATCAACAATATTTTCACCTGAATCAGGATATTCTTCTAATACCTGGAATGCTGTTTTTCCGG
GGATCGCAGTGGTGAGTAACCATGCATCATCAGGAGTACGGATAAAATGCTTGATGGTCGGAAGAGGCAT
AAATTCCGTCAGCCAGTTTAGTCTGACCATCTCATCTGTAACATCATTGGCAACGCTACCTTTGCCATGT
TTCAGAAACAACTCTGGCGCATCGGGCTTCCCATACAAGCGATAGATTGTCGCACCTGATTGCCCGACAT
TATCGCGAGCCCATTTATACCCATATAAATCAGCATCCATGTTGGAATTTAATCGCGGCCTCGACGTTTC
CCGTTGAATATGGCTCATAACACCCCTTGTATTACTGTTTATGTAAGCAGACAGTTTTATTGTTCATGAT
GATATATTTTTATCTTGTGCAATGTAACATCAGAGATTTTGAGACACGGGCCAGAGCTGCA
Features (pLannotate 1.2.2; 12 found; start..end, strand, type, name):
    137..236     +  misc_feature   bom (fragment): basis of mobility region from pBR322
    242..399     -  CDS            lacZα (fragment): LacZα fragment of β-galactosidase; lacZ fragment
    500..1214    +  CDS            PA-GFP (fragment): photoactivatable GFP variant (Patterson et al., 2002) mammalian codon-optimized
   1221..1274    +  CDS            T2A: 2A peptide from Thosea asigna virus capsid protein Eukaryotic ribosomes fail to insert a peptide bond between the Gly and Pro residues, yielding separate polypeptides.
   1275..1668    +  CDS            BSD (fragment): blasticidin S deaminase; Aspergillus terreus BSD; confers resistance to blasticidin
   1775..1791    -  protein_bind   lac operator: The lac repressor binds to the lac operator to inhibit transcription in E. coli. This inhibition can be relieved by adding lactose or isopropyl-β-D-thiogalactopyranoside (IPTG). lac repressor encoded by lacI
   1799..1829    -  promoter       lac promoter: promoter for the E. coli lac operon
   1844..1865    -  protein_bind   CAP binding site: CAP binding activates transcription in the presence of cAMP. E. coli catabolite activator protein
   1878..1970    -  CDS            lacI (fragment): lac repressor; lacI; The lac repressor binds to the lac operator to inhibit transcription in E. coli. This inhibition can be relieved by adding lactose or isopropyl-β-D-thiogalactopyranoside (IPTG).
   2153..2741    -  rep_origin     ori: high-copy-number ColE1/pMB1/pBR322/pUC origin of replication
   2919..3728    -  CDS            KanR: aminoglycoside phosphotransferase; aph(3')-Ia; confers resistance to kanamycin in bacteria or G418 (Geneticin®) in eukaryotes
   3835..35      +  CDS            rop (fragment) (across the origin): Rop protein, which maintains plasmids at low copy number; rop
