[The description below was written by a language model from this plasmid's Addgene catalogue record and pLannotate feature annotations shown in this document.]
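Description:
AA406 is a fragment-donor plasmid from the Fragmid modular vector assembly toolkit, built on the pUC57-Kan cloning backbone. It is not an expression vector in its own right: it stores a single module, classed as a "2A Selection" fragment, that is meant to be combined with other fragments to build complete vectors for evaluating CRISPR technologies. In E. coli it replicates from a high-copy ColE1/pUC-type origin and is selected with kanamycin through the aph(3')-Ia (KanR) gene. The feature table also picks up typical pUC-derived remnants flanking the insert (partial lacZα, the lac promoter, operator and CAP site, and short lacI, bom and rop fragments), which are backbone leftovers rather than functional parts of the payload.

The insert is a promoterless coding module arranged as P2A, violet-excited GFP (VexGFP), T2A, blasticidin resistance and a stop codon. The automated annotation labels the fluorescent protein as a PA-GFP fragment, most likely reflecting its similarity to a related GFP variant; the catalogue identifies it as VexGFP. The leading P2A is not annotated in the table but is listed in the insert name. The blasticidin marker is annotated as the Aspergillus terreus BSD deaminase. Because 2A peptides cause ribosomal skipping, the leading P2A allows this module to be fused in frame downstream of an upstream open reading frame in the assembled vector. A single transcript would then yield three separate proteins: the upstream product, the fluorescent reporter and the resistance enzyme. Cells carrying the final construct could therefore be tracked by violet-excited fluorescence and enriched with blasticidin. The record does not state the assembly method or the flanking sites used to release the fragment.
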