Addgene plasmid #216070: AA406
Purpose: Fragmid fragment: (2A Selection) Violet-excited GFP, T2A, blasticidin resistance
Depositing lab: John Doench. Depositing organization: Broad Institute. Publication: Modular vector assembly enables rapid assessment of emerging CRISPR technologies. McGee AV, Liu YV, Griffith AL, Szegletes ZM, Wen B, Kraus C, Miller NW, Steger RJ, Escude Velasco B, Bosch JA, Zirin JD, Viswanatha R, Sontheimer EJ, Goodale A, Greene MA, Green TM, Doench JG. Cell Genom. 2024 Mar 13;4(3):100519. doi: 10.1016/j.xgen.2024.100519. PubMed 38484704.
Backbone
  Vector backbone: pUC57-Kan
  Vector type: Fragment
Growth in bacteria
  Bacterial resistance: Kanamycin, 50 μg/mL
  Growth temperature: 37°C
  Growth strain: DH5alpha
  Copy number: Unknown
Gene/Insert
  Gene/Insert name: P2A_v1.1; VexGFP_v1.1; T2A_v1.1; BlastR_v1.1; Stop
  Species: Other
  Cloning method: Unknown
Resource information
  A portion of this plasmid was derived from a plasmid made by: Genscript ID: U1458IA090-6
Terms and licenses: Academic/Nonprofit Terms; Industry Terms: Not Available to Industry
Depositor comments: Please visit https://www.biorxiv.org/content/10.1101/2023.10.25.564061v1 for bioRxiv preprint.
How to cite: AA406 was a gift from John Doench (Addgene plasmid # 216070 ; http://n2t.net/addgene:216070 ; RRID:Addgene_216070)
